>Addgene plasmid #237990 | TRAV36/DV7 | addgene full sequence | sequence record 475835 | Addgene NGS Result
AGGCTAGGTGGAGGCTCAGTGATGATAAGTCTGCGATGGTGGATGCATGTGTCATGGTCATAGCTGTTTC
CTGTGTGAAATTGTTATCCGCTCAGAGGGCACAATCCTATTCCGCGCTATCCGACAATCTCCAAGACATT
AGGTGGAGTTCAGTTCGGCGTATGGCATATGTCGCTGGAAAGAACATGTGAGCAAAAGGCCAGCAAAAGG
CCAGGAACCGTAAAAAGGCCGCGTTGCTGGCGTTTTTCCATAGGCTCCGCCCCCCTGACGAGCATCACAA
AAATCGACGCTCAAGTCAGAGGTGGCGAAACCCGACAGGACTATAAAGATACCAGGCGTTTCCCCCTGGA
AGCTCCCTCGTGCGCTCTCCTGTTCCGACCCTGCCGCTTACCGGATACCTGTCCGCCTTTCTCCCTTCGG
GAAGCGTGGCGCTTTCTCATAGCTCACGCTGTAGGTATCTCAGTTCGGTGTAGGTCGTTCGCTCCAAGCT
GGGCTGTGTGCACGAACCCCCCGTTCAGCCCGACCGCTGCGCCTTATCCGGTAACTATCGTCTTGAGTCC
AACCCGGTAAGACACGACTTATCGCCACTGGCAGCAGCCACTGGTAACAGGATTAGCAGAGCGAGGTATG
TAGGCGGTGCTACAGAGTTCTTGAAGTGGTGGCCTAACTACGGCTACACTAGAAGAACAGTATTTGGTAT
CTGCGCTCTGCTGAAGCCAGTTACCTTCGGAAAAAGAGTTGGTAGCTCTTGATCCGGCAAACAAACCACC
GCTGGTAGCGGTGGTTTTTTTGTTTGCAAGCAGCAGATTACGCGCAGAAAAAAAGGATCTCAAGAAGAAG
ATCCTTTGATCTTTTCTACGGGGTCTGACGCTCAGTGGAACGAAAACTCACGTTAAGGGATTTTGGTCAT
GAGATTATCAAAAAGGATCTTCACCTAGATCCTTTTAAATTAAAAATGAAGTTTTAAATCAAGCCCAATC
TGAATAATGTTACAACCAATTAACCAATTCTGATTAGAAAAACTCATCGAGCATCAAATGAAACTGCAAT
TTATTCATATCAGGATTATCAATACCATATTTTTGAAAAAGCCGTTTCTGTAATGAAGGAGAAAACTCAC
CGAGGCAGTTCCATAGGATGGCAAGATCCTGGTATCGGTCTGCGATTCCGACTCGTCCAACATCAATACA
ACCTATTAATTTCCCCTCGTCAAAAATAAGGTTATCAAGTGAGAAATCACCATGAGTGACGACTGAATCC
GGTGAGAATGGCAAAAGTTTATGCATTTCTTTCCAGACTTGTTCAACAGGCCAGCCATTACGCTCGTCAT
CAAAATCACTCGCATCAACCAAACCGTTATTCATTCGTGATTGCGCCTGAGCAAGACGAAATACGCGATC
GCTGTTAAAAGGACAATTACAAACAGGAATCGAATGCAACCGGCGCAGGAACACTGCCAGCGCATCAACA
ATATTTTCACCTGAATCAGGATATTCTTCTAATACCTGGAATGCTGTTTTTCCGGGGATCGCAGTGGTGA
GTAACCATGCATCATCAGGAGTACGGATAAAATGCTTGATGGTCGGAAGAGGCATAAATTCCGTCAGCCA
GTTTAGTCTGACCATCTCATCTGTAACATCATTGGCAACGCTACCTTTGCCATGTTTCAGAAACAACTCT
GGCGCATCGGGCTTCCCATACAAGCGATAGATTGTCGCACCTGATTGCCCGACATTATCGCGAGCCCATT
TATACCCATATAAATCAGCATCCATGTTGGAATTTAATCGCGGCCTCGACGTTTCCCGTTGAATATGGCT
CATAACACCCCTTGTATTACTGTTTATGTAAGCAGACAGTTTTATTGTTCATGATGATATATTTTTATCT
TGTGCAATGTAACATCAGAGATTTTGAGACACGGGCCAGAGCTGCATCGCGCGTTTCGGTGATGACGGTG
AAAACCTCTGACACATGCAGCTCCCGGGACGGTCACAGCTTGTCTGTAAGCGGATGCCGGGAGCAGACAA
GCCCGTCAGGGCGCGTCAGCGGGTGTTGGCTGTTGTTTGTCGCATTATACGAGCGTCCAGGTTGGGATAC
CTGAAACAAAACCCATCGTACGGCCAAGGAAGTCTCCAATAACTGTGATCCACCACAAGCGCCAGGGTTT
TCCCAGTCACGACGTTGTAAAACGACGGCCAGTCATGCATAATCCGCACGCATCTGGAATAAGGAAGTGC
CATTCCGCCTGACCTCTCGAGGTCAAGAGACGGGTCTCAGAACGTGTTCCCACCCGAGGTCGCTGTGTTT
GAGCCATCAGAAGCAGAGATCTCCCACACCCAAAAGGCCACACTGGTGTGCCTGGCCACAGGCTTCTACC
CCGACCACGTGGAGCTGAGCTGGTGGGTGAATGGGAAGGAGGTGCACAGTGGGGTCAGCACAGACCCGCA
GCCCCTCAAGGAGCAGCCCGCCCTCAATGACTCCAGATACTGCCTGAGCAGCCGCCTGAGAGTCTCGGCC
ACCTTCTGGCAGAACCCCCGCAACCACTTCCGCTGTCAAGTCCAGTTCTACGGGCTCTCGGAGAATGACG
AGTGGACCCAGGATAGGGCCAAACCTGTCACCCAGATCGTCAGCGCCGAGGCCTGGGGTAGAGCAGACTG
TGGCTTCACCTCCGAGTCTTACCAGCAAGGGGTCCTGTCTGCCACCATCCTCTATGAGATCTTGCTAGGG
AAGGCCACCTTGTATGCCGTGCTGGTCAGTGCCCTCGTGCTGATGGCCATGGTCAAGAGAAAGGATTCCA
GAGGCGGAAGTGGAGCAACCAATTTCTCCTTGCTGAAGCAGGCCGGTGACGTTGAGGAAAACCCAGGACC
AATGATGAAGTGTCCACAGGCTTTACTAGCTATCTTTTGGCTTCTACTGAGCTGGGTGAGCAGTGAGGAC
AAGGTGGTACAAAGCCCTCTATCTCTGGTTGTCCACGAGGGAGACACCGTAACTCTCAATTGCAGTTATG
AAGTGACTAACTTTCGAAGCCTACTATGGTACAAGCAGGAAAAGAAAGCTCCCACATTTCTATTTATGCT
AACTTCAAGTGGAATTGAAAAGAAGTCAGGGAGGTTGAGTAGCATATTAGATAAGAAAGAACTTTCCAGC
ATCCTGAACATCACAGCCACCCAGACCGGAGACTCGGCCATCTATCTTAGAGACCCGTCTCAGGGTACTC
GAG
Features (pLannotate 1.2.2; 6 found; start..end, strand, type, name):
    245..833     -  rep_origin     ori: high-copy-number ColE1/pMB1/pBR322/pUC origin of replication
   1014..1823    -  CDS            KanR: aminoglycoside phosphotransferase; aph(3')-Ia; confers resistance to kanamycin in bacteria or G418 (Geneticin®) in eukaryotes
   1930..1971    +  CDS            rop (fragment): Rop protein, which maintains plasmids at low copy number; rop
   2160..2203    -  CDS            lacZα (fragment): LacZα fragment of β-galactosidase; lacZ fragment
   2278..2805    +  CDS            TRBC2: TRBC2_HUMAN - Also known as TCRBC2 From Homo sapiens (Human).
   2872..3198    +  CDS            TRAV36DV7: TVA36_HUMAN - Protein inferred from homology: Swiss-Prot protein existence level 3. V region of the variable domain of T cell receptor (TR) alpha chain that participates in the antigen recognition (PubMed:24600447). Alpha-beta T cell receptors are antigen specific receptors which are essential to the immune response and are present on the cell surface of T lymphocytes. Recognize peptide-major histocompatibility (MH) (pMH) complexes that are displayed by antigen presenting cells (APC), a prerequisite for efficient T cell adaptive immunity against pathogens (PubMed:25493333). Binding of alpha-be
