[The description below was written by a language model from this plasmid's Addgene catalogue record and pLannotate feature annotations shown in this document.]
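Description:
TRAV36/DV7 is a small bacterial cloning plasmid (3,223 nt in the sequenced record) built on the Twist pTwist Kan High Copy v2 backbone and classed as a synthetic biology part vector. It is propagated in E. coli from a high-copy ColE1/pUC-type origin and selected with kanamycin through an aph(3')-Ia aminoglycoside phosphotransferase gene. The short rop and lacZα matches in the annotation are residual backbone fragments rather than functional genes. No eukaryotic promoter, polyadenylation signal or viral element is annotated, so the plasmid appears to be a storage and donor vector, not an expression construct.

The roughly 968 bp human insert is arranged as TRBC-P2A-TRAV36/DV7. The feature table places a T cell receptor beta constant region (matched to TRBC2) upstream of the TRAV36/DV7 alpha-chain variable gene segment on the same strand, separated by a short unannotated gap that fits the position of the P2A self-cleaving peptide named in the record, although P2A itself was not called by the annotation. This layout represents the middle module of a bicistronic beta-P2A-alpha TCR cassette. Joining a beta variable/CDR3 region upstream and an alpha CDR3/J and constant region downstream would give a single open reading frame, in which ribosomal skipping at P2A yields separate beta and alpha chains.

According to the record, the plasmid supplies this allele for assembling TCRs by cloning, apparently as one part of a scalable TCR synthesis and antigen-reactivity screening approach. The assembly method and flanking cloning sites are not stated.
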