Addgene plasmid #237990: TRAV36/DV7
Purpose: Encodes TRAV36/DV7 allele, P2A, and TRBC to generate TCRs via cloning
Depositing lab: Michael Birnbaum. Depositing organization: Massachusetts Institute of Technology. Publication: Scalable TCR synthesis and screening enable antigen reactivity mapping in vitiligo. Gaglione SA, Mukkamala RS, Krishna C, Smith BE, Wadsworth MH 2nd, Jelinsky SA, Perez CR, Schmidt-Hong L, Katz EL, Gellatly KJ, Ali LR, Shen J, Holec PV, Zhao QH, Chan AO, Xu EJK, Kravarik KM, Guzova JA, Dobson CS, Singh H, Garber M, Dougan M, Dougan SK, Harris JE, Winkler A, Birnbaum ME. Immunity. 2026 Feb 10;59(2):477-493.e9. doi: 10.1016/j.immuni.2026.01.001. Epub 2026 Jan 28. PubMed 41610844.
Backbone
  Vector backbone: pTwist Kan High Copy v2
  Backbone manufacturer: Twist
  Backbone size w/o insert (bp): 2255
  Vector type: Synthetic Biology
Growth in bacteria
  Bacterial resistance: Kanamycin, 50 μg/mL
  Growth temperature: 37°C
  Growth strain: DH5alpha
  Copy number: High Copy
Gene/Insert
  Gene/Insert name: TRBC-P2A-TRAV36/DV7
  Species: H. sapiens (human)
  Insert size (bp): 968
  Mutation: None
  Entrez Gene: TRAV36DV7 (a.k.a. TCRAV28S1, TRAV36/DV7, hADV36S1)
  Cloning method: Unknown
Terms and licenses: Academic/Nonprofit Terms; Industry Terms: Not Available to Industry
Depositor comments: Please visit https://doi.org/10.1101/2025.04.24.649726 for bioRxiv preprint.
How to cite: TRAV36/DV7 was a gift from Michael Birnbaum (Addgene plasmid # 237990 ; http://n2t.net/addgene:237990 ; RRID:Addgene_237990)
